Addgene plasmid #8832: pRK1035
Depositing lab: David Waugh. Depositing organization: National Cancer Institute (NCI). Publication: Efficient site-specific processing of fusion proteins by tobacco vein mottling virus protease in vivo and in vitro. Nallamsetty S, Kapust RB, Tozser J, Cherry S, Tropea JE, Copeland TD, Waugh DS. Protein Expr Purif. 2004 Nov . 38(1):108-15. 10.1016/j.pep.2004.08.016 PubMed 15477088.
Backbone
  Vector backbone: pMal-C2
  Backbone manufacturer: New England Biolabs
  Backbone size w/o insert (bp): 6700
  Vector type: Bacterial Expression
Growth in bacteria
  Bacterial resistance: Ampicillin, 100 μg/mL
  Growth temperature: 37°C
  Growth strain: BL21(DE3)
  Growth instructions: Shifting the temperature from 37C to 30C during induction maximizes the yield of soluble TVMV protease.
  Copy number: Low Copy
Gene/Insert
  Gene/Insert name: TVMV protease (alt name: tobacco vein mottling virus protease)
  Species: tobacco vein mottling virus
  Insert size (bp): 750
  Mutation: synthetic gene with codons optimized for E. coli
  Tag / fusion protein: MBP (cleaved) (N terminal on insert); His (N terminal on insert)
  Cloning method: Restriction Enzyme
  Sequencing primers: 5′ MBP-F
Terms and licenses: Academic/Nonprofit Terms; Industry Terms: Not Available to Industry
Depositor comments: pRK1035 overproduces the catalytic domain of tobbaco vein mottling virus (TVMV) protease in the form of an MBP fusion protein that cleaves itself in vivo to yield a TVMV protease catalytic domain with an N-terminal His-tag. The specificity of TVMV protease is distinct from that of TEV protease. The canonical recognition site for TVMV protease is ETVRFQS, with cleavage occurring between Q and S. Shifting the temperature from 37C to 30C during induction maximizes the yield of soluble TVMV protease. The TVMV protease open reading frame on pRK1035 was constructed from synthetic oligonucleotides and has been codon-optimized for expression in E. coli.
How to cite: pRK1035 was a gift from David Waugh (Addgene plasmid # 8832 ; http://n2t.net/addgene:8832 ; RRID:Addgene_8832)
