[The description below was written by a language model from this plasmid's Addgene catalogue record and pLannotate feature annotations shown in this document.]
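Description:
pRK1035 is a bacterial expression plasmid built on the pMal-C2 backbone for overproducing the catalytic domain of tobacco vein mottling virus (TVMV) NIa protease in E. coli. It replicates from a ColE1/pMB1-type origin accompanied by the pBR322 bom region and the rop gene, consistent with its listing as low copy. Selection is by ampicillin resistance through the bla gene. An M13 phage origin is also present, a backbone feature that permits single-stranded DNA production. The annotated sequence record is 7,360 nt long.

Expression is driven by the tac promoter with a downstream lac operator. The plasmid carries its own lacI gene under the lacIq promoter, so transcription is repressed until IPTG is added. The open reading frame begins with a signal-sequence-free maltose binding protein (MBP), which therefore stays in the cytosol. MBP is followed by an attB1 site, a TVMV protease recognition site, and the protease coding region of about 750 bp, then an attB2 site. A residual lacZα fragment and the rrnB T1 and T2 terminators lie downstream. The attB sites are Gateway recombination sites, although the catalogue lists restriction enzyme cloning. The catalogue reports a His tag at the N-terminus of the protease, but the feature table does not annotate it separately.

The protease gene was assembled from synthetic oligonucleotides and codon-optimized for E. coli. Because the fusion contains its own cleavage site, the MBP fusion protein processes itself in vivo, releasing the His-tagged catalytic domain. TVMV protease has a recognition specificity distinct from that of TEV protease. The associated work concerns its use for site-specific processing of fusion proteins in vivo and in vitro.
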