Features (pLannotate 1.2.2; 22 found; start..end, strand, type, name):
      3..80      +  promoter       lacIq promoter: lacI (mutant); In the lacIq allele, a single base change in the promoter boosts expression of the lacI gene about 10-fold.
     81..1163    +  CDS            lacI: lac repressor; lacI; The lac repressor binds to the lac operator to inhibit transcription in E. coli. This inhibition can be relieved by adding lactose or isopropyl-β-D-thiogalactopyranoside (IPTG).
   1176..1197    +  protein_bind   CAP binding site: CAP binding activates transcription in the presence of cAMP. E. coli catabolite activator protein
   1216..1233    +  promoter       tet promoter (fragment): E. coli promoter for tetracycline efflux protein gene
   1406..1434    +  promoter       tac promoter: strong E. coli promoter; hybrid between the trp and lac UV5 promoters
   1442..1458    +  protein_bind   lac operator: The lac repressor binds to the lac operator to inhibit transcription in E. coli. This inhibition can be relieved by adding lactose or isopropyl-β-D-thiogalactopyranoside (IPTG). lac repressor encoded by lacI
   1528..2628    +  CDS            MBP: maltose binding protein from E. coli; malE (mutated); This version of the gene does not encode a signal sequence, so MBP will remain in the cytosol.
   2638..2662    +  protein_bind   attB1: mutant version of attB; recombination site for the Gateway® BP reaction BP Clonase™
   2665..2685    +  CDS            TVMV site: tobacco vein mottling virus (TVMV) NIa protease recognition and cleavage site
   2704..3411    +  CDS            TVMV protease: tobacco vein mottling virus NIa protease (Nallamsetty et al., 2004)
   3414..3438    -  protein_bind   attB2: mutant version of attB; recombination site for the Gateway® BP reaction BP Clonase™
   3449..3603    +  CDS            lacZα (fragment): LacZα fragment of β-galactosidase; lacZ fragment
   3696..3811    +  ncRNA          5S rRNA: Accession: RF00001 - 5S ribosomal RNA
   3815..3901    +  terminator     rrnB T1 terminator: Escherichia coli rrnB; transcription terminator T1 from the E. coli rrnB gene
   3993..4020    +  terminator     rrnB T2 terminator: transcription terminator T2 from the E. coli rrnB gene
   4040..4131    +  promoter       AmpR promoter: bla
   4132..4992    +  CDS            AmpR: β-lactamase; bla; confers resistance to ampicillin, carbenicillin, and related antibiotics
   5034..5547    -  rep_origin     M13 ori (sequence partly withheld): M13 bacteriophage origin of replication; arrow indicates direction of (+) strand synthesis
   5658..6246    +  rep_origin     ori: high-copy-number ColE1/pMB1/pBR322/pUC origin of replication
   6432..6572    -  misc_feature   bom: basis of mobility region from pBR322
   6674..6865    -  CDS            rop: Rop protein, which maintains plasmids at low copy number; rop
   6869..7264    +  CDS            YPB1_ECOLX: Protein predicted: Swiss-Prot protein existence level 4. From Escherichia coli.
>Addgene plasmid #8832 | pRK1035 | depositor full sequence | sequence record 6762 | Author sequence
CCGACACCATCGAATGGTGCAAAACCTTTCGCGGTATGGCATGATAGCGCCCGGAAGAGAGTCAATTCAG
GGTGGTGAATGTGAAACCAGTAACGTTATACGATGTCGCAGAGTATGCCGGTGTCTCTTATCAGACCGTT
TCCCGCGTGGTGAACCAGGCCAGCCACGTTTCTGCGAAAACGCGGGAAAAAGTGGAAGCGGCGATGGCGG
AGCTGAATTACATTCCCAACCGCGTGGCACAACAACTGGCGGGCAAACAGTCGTTGCTGATTGGCGTTGC
CACCTCCAGTCTGGCCCTGCACGCGCCGTCGCAAATTGTCGCGGCGATTAAATCTCGCGCCGATCAACTG
GGTGCCAGCGTGGTGGTGTCGATGGTAGAACGAAGCGGCGTCGAAGCCTGTAAAGCGGCGGTGCACAATC
TTCTCGCGCAACGCGTCAGTGGGCTGATCATTAACTATCCGCTGGATGACCAGGATGCCATTGCTGTGGA
AGCTGCCTGCACTAATGTTCCGGCGTTATTTCTTGATGTCTCTGACCAGACACCCATCAACAGTATTATT
TTCTCCCATGAAGACGGTACGCGACTGGGCGTGGAGCATCTGGTCGCATTGGGTCACCAGCAAATCGCGC
TGTTAGCGGGCCCATTAAGTTCTGTCTCGGCGCGTCTGCGTCTGGCTGGCTGGCATAAATATCTCACTCG
CAATCAAATTCAGCCGATAGCGGAACGGGAAGGCGACTGGAGTGCCATGTCCGGTTTTCAACAAACCATG
CAAATGCTGAATGAGGGCATCGTTCCCACTGCGATGCTGGTTGCCAACGATCAGATGGCGCTGGGCGCAA
TGCGCGCCATTACCGAGTCCGGGCTGCGCGTTGGTGCGGATATCTCGGTAGTGGGATACGACGATACCGA
AGACAGCTCATGTTATATCCCGCCGTTAACCACCATCAAACAGGATTTTCGCCTGCTGGGGCAAACCAGC
GTGGACCGCTTGCTGCAACTCTCTCAGGGCCAGGCGGTGAAGGGCAATCAGCTGTTGCCCGTCTCACTGG
TGAAAAGAAAAACCACCCTGGCGCCCAATACGCAAACCGCCTCTCCCCGCGCGTTGGCCGATTCATTAAT
GCAGCTGGCACGACAGGTTTCCCGACTGGAAAGCGGGCAGTGAGCGCAACGCAATTAATGTGAGTTAGCT
CACTCATTAGGCACAATTCTCATGTTTGACAGCTTATCATCGACTGCACGGTGCACCAATGCTTCTGGCG
TCAGGCAGCCATCGGAAGCTGTGGTATGGCTGTGCAGGTCGTAAATCACTGCATAATTCGTGTCGCTCAA
GGCGCACTCCCGTTCTGGATAATGTTTTTTGCGCCGACATCATAACGGTTCTGGCAAATATTCTGAAATG
AGCTGTTGACAATTAATCATCGGCTCGTATAATGTGTGGAATTGTGAGCGGATAACAATTTCACACAGGA
AACAGCCAGTCCGTTTAGGTGTTTTCACGAGCACTTCACCAACAAGGACCATAGATTATGAAAATCGAAG
AAGGTAAACTGGTAATCTGGATTAACGGCGATAAAGGCTATAACGGTCTCGCTGAAGTCGGTAAGAAATT
CGAGAAAGATACCGGAATTAAAGTCACCGTTGAGCATCCGGATAAACTGGAAGAGAAATTCCCACAGGTT
GCGGCAACTGGCGATGGCCCTGACATTATCTTCTGGGCACACGACCGCTTTGGTGGCTACGCTCAATCTG
GCCTGTTGGCTGAAATCACCCCGGACAAAGCGTTCCAGGACAAGCTGTATCCGTTTACCTGGGATGCCGT
ACGTTACAACGGCAAGCTGATTGCTTACCCGATCGCTGTTGAAGCGTTATCGCTGATTTATAACAAAGAT
CTGCTGCCGAACCCGCCAAAAACCTGGGAAGAGATCCCGGCGCTGGATAAAGAACTGAAAGCGAAAGGTA
AGAGCGCGCTGATGTTCAACCTGCAAGAACCGTACTTCACCTGGCCGCTGATTGCTGCTGACGGGGGTTA
TGCGTTCAAGTATGAAAACGGCAAGTACGACATTAAAGACGTGGGCGTGGATAACGCTGGCGCGAAAGCG
GGTCTGACCTTCCTGGTTGACCTGATTAAAAACAAACACATGAATGCAGACACCGATTACTCCATCGCAG
AAGCTGCCTTTAATAAAGGCGAAACAGCGATGACCATCAACGGCCCGTGGGCATGGTCCAACATCGACAC
CAGCAAAGTGAATTATGGTGTAACGGTACTGCCGACCTTCAAGGGTCAACCATCCAAACCGTTCGTTGGC
GTGCTGAGCGCAGGTATTAACGCCGCCAGTCCGAACAAAGAGCTGGCAAAAGAGTTCCTCGAAAACTATC
TGCTGACTGATGAAGGTCTGGAAGCGGTTAATAAAGACAAACCGCTGGGTGCCGTAGCGCTGAAGTCTTA
CGAGGAAGAGTTGGCGAAAGATCCACGTATTGCCGCCACCATGGAAAACGCCCAGAAAGGTGAAATCATG
CCGAACATCCCGCAGATGTCCGCTTTCTGGTATGCCGTGCGTACTGCGGTGATCAACGCCGCCAGCGGTC
GTCAGACTGTCGATGAAGCCCTGAAAGACGCGCAGACTAATTCGATCACAAGTTTGTACAAAAAAGCAGG
CTCGGAAACCGTGCGTTTCCAGTCTCACCACCATCATCATCACTCTAAAGCTTTGCTGAAGGGCGTGCGC
GATTTTAATCCGATCTCTGCTTGCGTATGCCTGCTGGAAAACTCCTCGGATGGTCATAGTGAACGTCTGT
TTGGCATTGGTTTTGGCCCGTATATCATTGCCAACCAGCATCTGTTTCGTCGTAACAATGGCGAACTGAC
CATCAAAACCATGCATGGTGAATTCAAAGTCAAAAACTCTACCCAGCTGCAGATGAAACCGGTTGAAGGC
CGTGACATTATCGTTATCAAAATGGCTAAAGACTTCCCGCCGTTCCCGCAGAAACTGAAATTCCGTCAGC
CGACCATCAAAGATCGTGTGTGCATGGTGTCCACCAACTTTCAGCAGAAAAGCGTCTCGAGCCTGGTGTC
TGAATCCTCTCACATTGTGCATAAAGAAGACACTTCTTTCTGGCAGCACTGGATCACCACTAAAGATGGC
CAGTGTGGCAGCCCACTAGTTTCCATCATTGATGGCAACATTCTGGGCATCCACAGCCTGACTCATACCA
CCAACGGTAGCAACTACTTCGTGGAATTTCCGGAAAAATTCGTGGCGACTTATCTAGATGCCGCGGATGG
TTGGTGCAAAAACTGGAAATTCAACGCGGATAAAATCAGCTGGGGTTCCTTTACCCTGGTTGAAGATGCG
CCGGAAGATGACTTCATGGCCAAAAAAACTGTTGCCGCCATCATGGACTAATAACCCAGCTTTCTTGTAC
AAAGTGGTGATAGCTTGGCACTGGCCGTCGTTTTACAACGTCGTGACTGGGAAAACCCTGGCGTTACCCA
ACTTAATCGCCTTGCAGCACATCCCCCTTTCGCCAGCTGGCGTAATAGCGAAGAGGCCCGCACCGATCGC
CCTTCCCAACAGTTGCGCAGCCTGAATGGCGAATGGCAGCTTGGCTGTTTTGGCGGATGAGATAAGATTT
TCAGCCTGATACAGATTAAATCAGAACGCAGAAGCGGTCTGATAAAACAGAATTTGCCTGGCGGCAGTAG
CGCGGTGGTCCCACCTGACCCCATGCCGAACTCAGAAGTGAAACGCCGTAGCGCCGATGGTAGTGTGGGG
TCTCCCCATGCGAGAGTAGGGAACTGCCAGGCATCAAATAAAACGAAAGGCTCAGTCGAAAGACTGGGCC
TTTCGTTTTATCTGTTGTTTGTCGGTGAACGCTCTCCTGAGTAGGACAAATCCGCCGGGAGCGGATTTGA
ACGTTGCGAAGCAACGGCCCGGAGGGTGGCGGGCAGGACGCCCGCCATAAACTGCCAGGCATCAAATTAA
GCAGAAGGCCATCCTGACGGATGGCCTTTTTGCGTTTCTACAAACTCTTTTTGTTTATTTTTCTAAATAC
ATTCAAATATGTATCCGCTCATGAGACAATAACCCTGATAAATGCTTCAATAATATTGAAAAAGGAAGAG
TATGAGTATTCAACATTTCCGTGTCGCCCTTATTCCCTTTTTTGCGGCATTTTGCCTTCCTGTTTTTGCT
CACCCAGAAACGCTGGTGAAAGTAAAAGATGCTGAAGATCAGTTGGGTGCACGAGTGGGTTACATCGAAC
TGGATCTCAACAGCGGTAAGATCCTTGAGAGTTTTCGCCCCGAAGAACGTTCTCCAATGATGAGCACTTT
TAAAGTTCTGCTATGTGGCGCGGTATTATCCCGTGTTGACGCCGGGCAAGAGCAACTCGGTCGCCGCATA
CACTATTCTCAGAATGACTTGGTTGAGTACTCACCAGTCACAGAAAAGCATCTTACGGATGGCATGACAG
TAAGAGAATTATGCAGTGCTGCCATAACCATGAGTGATAACACTGCGGCCAACTTACTTCTGACAACGAT
CGGAGGACCGAAGGAGCTAACCGCTTTTTTGCACAACATGGGGGATCATGTAACTCGCCTTGATCGTTGG
GAACCGGAGCTGAATGAAGCCATACCAAACGACGAGCGTGACACCACGATGCCTGTAGCAATGGCAACAA
CGTTGCGCAAACTATTAACTGGCGAACTACTTACTCTAGCTTCCCGGCAACAATTAATAGACTGGATGGA
GGCGGATAAAGTTGCAGGACCACTTCTGCGCTCGGCCCTTCCGGCTGGCTGGTTTATTGCTGATAAATCT
GGAGCCGGTGAGCGTGGGTCTCGCGGTATCATTGCAGCACTGGGGCCAGATGGTAAGCCCTCCCGTATCG
TAGTTATCTACACGACGGGGAGTCAGGCAACTATGGATGAACGAAATAGACAGATCGCTGAGATAGGTGC
CTCACTGATTAAGCATTGGTAACTGTCAGACCAAGTTTACTCATATATACTTTAGATTGATT
[38 nt withheld, positions 5033-5070]
A
[37 nt withheld, positions 5072-5108]
ATTTTGTTAAAATTCGCGTTAAATTTTTGTTAAATCAGCTCATTTTTTAACCAATAGGCCGAAATCGGCA
AAATCCCTTATAAATCAAAAGAATAGCCCGAGATAGGGT
[37 nt withheld, positions 5218-5254]
AAAGAACGTGGACTCCAACGTCAAAGG
[141 nt withheld, positions 5282-5422]
G
[125 nt withheld, positions 5424-5548]
AAAGGATCTAGGTGAAGATCCTTTTTGATAATCTCATGACCAAAATCCCTTAACGTGAGTTTTCGTTCCA
CTGAGCGTCAGACCCCGTAGAAAAGATCAAAGGATCTTCTTGAGATCCTTTTTTTCTGCGCGTAATCTGC
TGCTTGCAAACAAAAAAACCACCGCTACCAGCGGTGGTTTGTTTGCCGGATCAAGAGCTACCAACTCTTT
TTCCGAAGGTAACTGGCTTCAGCAGAGCGCAGATACCAAATACTGTCCTTCTAGTGTAGCCGTAGTTAGG
CCACCACTTCAAGAACTCTGTAGCACCGCCTACATACCTCGCTCTGCTAATCCTGTTACCAGTGGCTGCT
GCCAGTGGCGATAAGTCGTGTCTTACCGGGTTGGACTCAAGACGATAGTTACCGGATAAGGCGCAGCGGT
CGGGCTGAACGGGGGGTTCGTGCACACAGCCCAGCTTGGAGCGAACGACCTACACCGAACTGAGATACCT
ACAGCGTGAGCTATGAGAAAGCGCCACGCTTCCCGAAGGGAGAAAGGCGGACAGGTATCCGGTAAGCGGC
AGGGTCGGAACAGGAGAGCGCACGAGGGAGCTTCCAGGGGGAAACGCCTGGTATCTTTATAGTCCTGTCG
GGTTTCGCCACCTCTGACTTGAGCGTCGATTTTTGTGATGCTCGTCAGGGGGGCGGAGCCTATGGAAAAA
CGCCAGCAACGCGGCCTTTTTACGGTTCCTGGCCTTTTGCTGGCCTTTTGCTCACATGTTCTTTCCTGCG
TTATCCCCTGATTCTGTGGATAACCGTATTACCGCCTTTGAGTGAGCTGATACCGCTCGCCGCAGCCGAA
CGACCGAGCGCAGCGAGTCAGTGAGCGAGGAAGCGGAAGAGCGCCTGATGCGGTATTTTCTCCTTACGCA
TCTGTGCGGTATTTCACACCGCATATGGTGCACTCTCAGTACAATCTGCTCTGATGCCGCATAGTTAAGC
CAGTATACACTCCGCTATCGCTACGTGACTGGGTCATGGCTGCGCCCCGACACCCGCCAACACCCGCTGA
CGCGCCCTGACGGGCTTGTCTGCTCCCGGCATCCGCTTACAGACAAGCTGTGACCGTCTCCGGGAGCTGC
ATGTGTCAGAGGTTTTCACCGTCATCACCGAAACGCGCGAGGCAGCTGCGGTAAAGCTCATCAGCGTGGT
CGTGCAGCGATTCACAGATGTCTGCCTGTTCATCCGCGTCCAGCTCGTTGAGTTTCTCCAGAAGCGTTAA
TGTCTGGCTTCTGATAAAGCGGGCCATGTTAAGGGCGGTTTTTTCCTGTTTGGTCACTTGATGCCTCCGT
GTAAGGGGGAATTTCTGTTCATGGGGGTAATGATACCGATGAAACGAGAGAGGATGCTCACGATACGGGT
TACTGATGATGAACATGCCCGGTTACTGGAACGTTGTGAGGGTAAACAACTGGCGGTATGGATGCGGCGG
GACCAGAGAAAAATCACTCAGGGTCAATGCCAGCGCTTCGTTAATACAGATGTAGGTGTTCCACAGGGTA
GCCAGCAGCATCCTGCGATGCAGATCCGGAACATAATGGTGCAGGGCGCTGACTTCCGCGTTTCCAGACT
TTACGAAACACGGAAACCGAAGACCATTCATGTTGTTGCTCAGGTCGCAGACGTTTTGCAGCAGCAGTCG
CTTCACGTTCGCTCGCGTATCGGTGATTCATTCTGCTAACCAGTAAGGCAACCCCGCCAGCCTAGCCGGG
TCCTCAACGACAGGAGCACGATCATGCGCACCCGTGGCCAGGACCCAACGCTGCCCGAAATT
