>Addgene plasmid #8832 | pRK1035 | addgene partial sequence | sequence record 17302 | MBP-F 5'-GATGAAGCCCTGAAAGACGCGCAG-3'
GGCTCGGAACCGTGCGTTTCCGTCTCACCACCATCATCATCACTCTAAAGCTTTGCTGAAGGGCGTGCGC
GATTTTAATCCGATCTCTGCTTGCGTATGCCTGCTGGAAAACTCCTCGGATGGTCATAGTGAACGTCTGT
TTGGCATTGGTTTTGGCCCGTATATCATTGCCAACCAGCATCTGTTTCGTCGTAACAATGGCGAACTGAC
CATCAAAACCATGCATGGTGAATTCAAAGTCAAAAACTCTACCCAGCTGCAGATGAAACCGGTTGAAGGC
CGTGACATTATCGTTATCAAAATGGCTAAAGACTTCCCGCCGTTCCCGCAGAAACTGAAATTCCGTCAGC
CGACCATCAAAGATCGTGTGTGCATGGTGTCCACCAACTTTCAGCAGAAAAGCGTCTCGAGCCTGGTGTC
TGAATCCTCTCACATTGTGCATAAAGAAGACACTTCTTTCTGGCAGCACTGGATCACCACTAAAGATGGC
CAGTGTGGCAGCCCACTAGTTTCCATCATTGATGGCAACATTCTGGGCATCCACAGCCTGACTCATACCA
CCAACGGTAGCAACTACT
